Addgene plasmid #85241: pH6Z-602
Purpose: Plasmid clone containing HHV-6B(Z29) restriction endonuclease fragment
Depositing lab: Philip Pellett. Depositing organization: Centers for Disease Control and Prevention. Publication: Restriction endonuclease mapping and molecular cloning of the human herpesvirus 6 variant B strain Z29 genome. Lindquester GJ, Inoue N, Allen RD, Castelli JW, Stamey FR, Dambaugh TR, O'Brian JJ, Danovich RM, Frenkel N, Pellett PE. Arch Virol. 1996;141(2):367-79. PubMed 8634027.
Backbone
  Vector backbone: pKSm13-
  Backbone manufacturer: Stratagene, similar to pBluescript SK+
  Vector type: cloning vector
Growth in bacteria
  Bacterial resistance: Ampicillin, 100 μg/mL
  Growth temperature: 37°C
  Growth strain: DH5alpha
  Copy number: High Copy
Gene/Insert
  Gene/Insert name: fragment of the human herpesvirus 6B strain Z29 genome (alt name: NC_000898)
  Insert size (bp): 8400
  Cloning method: Unknown
  Sequencing primers: 5′ T7; 3′ T3
Terms and licenses: Academic/Nonprofit Terms; Industry Terms: Not Available to Industry
Depositor comments: restriction enzyme fragment = ClaI E; Range (bases) = 144,349-152,763; Associated Genes = U95, U100
How to cite: pH6Z-602 was a gift from Philip Pellett (Addgene plasmid # 85241 ; http://n2t.net/addgene:85241 ; RRID:Addgene_85241)
