[The description below was written by a language model from this plasmid's Addgene catalogue record and pLannotate feature annotations shown in this document.]
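Description:
pH6Z-602 is a bacterial cloning plasmid carrying a genomic restriction fragment of human herpesvirus 6B strain Z29, one member of a set of clones made for restriction mapping and molecular cloning of that viral genome. The backbone is pKSm13-, a Stratagene phagemid similar to pBluescript SK+. It has a high-copy ColE1/pUC-type origin for propagation in E. coli, an f1 origin for single-stranded DNA production, and the β-lactamase gene for ampicillin selection. The insert sits in the pBluescript multiple cloning site, interrupting lacZα. It is flanked by T7 and T3 phage promoters, which also serve as sequencing primer sites, with the lac promoter, operator and CAP site upstream.

The insert is recorded as the ClaI E fragment, about 8.4 kb, spanning roughly bases 144,349 to 152,763 of the Z29 genome, with U95 and U100 listed as associated genes. The feature table from the full 12,149 nt sequence agrees with this. It annotates a complete U95 open reading frame, a short piece of U94 at one insert boundary, and regions matching glycoproteins Q1 and Q2, which take part in receptor binding during virus entry. The Q2 match is to the HHV-6A homologue, which probably reflects database similarity. No eukaryotic promoter or tag is annotated, so the viral genes are present only in their native genomic context and the plasmid is not an expression construct.

The sequenced plasmid also contains an IS1 bacterial transposable element inserted within the AmpR promoter, splitting it into two annotated fragments. This is presumably an event acquired during propagation in E. coli. The clone is suited to use as a source of defined HHV-6B DNA for sequencing, subcloning, probes or PCR templates.
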