Features (pLannotate 1.2.2; 19 found; start..end, strand, type, name):
    438..4073    -  CDS            U95: U95_HHV6Z - Protein predicted: Swiss-Prot protein existence level 4. From Human herpesvirus 6B (strain Z29) (HHV-6 variant B) (Human B lymphotropic virus).
   4148..4366    +  CDS            U94 (fragment): VU94_HHV6Z - Protein predicted: Swiss-Prot protein existence level 4. From Human herpesvirus 6B (strain Z29) (HHV-6 variant B) (Human B lymphotropic virus).
   4361..4438    -  misc_feature   MCS (fragment): pBluescript multiple cloning site
   4447..4465    -  promoter       T7 promoter: promoter for bacteriophage T7 RNA polymerase
   4468..4625    +  CDS            lacZα (fragment): LacZα fragment of β-galactosidase; lacZ fragment
   4656..5084    -  rep_origin     f1 ori (sequence partly withheld): f1 bacteriophage origin of replication; arrow indicates direction of (+) strand synthesis
   5111..5167    +  promoter       AmpR promoter (fragment): bla
   5168..5935    +  mobile_element IS1: prokaryotic transposable element IS1
   5935..5991    +  promoter       AmpR promoter (fragment): bla
   5992..6852    +  CDS            AmpR: β-lactamase; bla; confers resistance to ampicillin, carbenicillin, and related antibiotics
   7023..7611    +  rep_origin     ori: high-copy-number ColE1/pMB1/pBR322/pUC origin of replication
   7794..7886    +  CDS            lacI (fragment): lac repressor; lacI; The lac repressor binds to the lac operator to inhibit transcription in E. coli. This inhibition can be relieved by adding lactose or isopropyl-β-D-thiogalactopyranoside (IPTG).
   7899..7920    +  protein_bind   CAP binding site: CAP binding activates transcription in the presence of cAMP. E. coli catabolite activator protein
   7935..7965    +  promoter       lac promoter: promoter for the E. coli lac operon
   7969..7991    +  protein_bind   lac operator (fragment): The lac repressor binds to the lac operator to inhibit transcription in E. coli. This inhibition can be relieved by adding lactose or isopropyl-β-D-thiogalactopyranoside (IPTG). lac repressor encoded by lacI
   8034..8052    +  promoter       T3 promoter: promoter for bacteriophage T3 RNA polymerase
   8064..8099    -  misc_feature   MCS (fragment): pBluescript multiple cloning site
   8536..11097   +  CDS            GQ1_HHV6Z: Experimental evidence at protein level: Swiss-Prot protein existence level 1. Plays a role in virus entry by participating in host receptor binding at the cell surface. From Human herpesvirus 6B (strain Z29) (HHV-6 variant B) (Human B lymphotropic virus).
  11358..12149   +  CDS            GQ2_HHV6U: Experimental evidence at protein level: Swiss-Prot protein existence level 1. Plays a role in virus entry by participating in host receptor binding at the cell surface. From Human herpesvirus 6A (strain Uganda-1102) (HHV-6 variant A) (Human B lymphotropic virus).
>Addgene plasmid #85241 | pH6Z-602 | addgene full sequence | sequence record 172636 | Addgene NGS Result
CCCTCAGACCCTACGTTGCCCTCACCTTATGGCAACGGACATTATTAAAATAAAAAAATTACTGAAAGAG
AGTCAGAAATTGTGTCACATGTTATTTTATTAAATCTTACTGAACTTTGTCCTTTGTCCTTACAAACCTT
CCCTATCACAATACACAGAAAAAAAAAAACAAAGAGATCAGTACATAGAATCTCTGGTCATTTTGAAAGA
ACAGTTTACCTATCAACAATGTCCAATTACTCAACATTAAAAAAATAGCAGAAGTTTACCTAGAGATTAC
AAGGTACACAATACACAGTAGACCGAGTATCACGTATCTCTGGTAAATGTCAAAGAAACAGTAAATCTCT
TAGCGGATGGAATCCAATGGCCTTTCTGTTTTAATTAAAAAAGAGGGTGGGAACTGTCAAGGAAAACTCT
TGACATAGCAATTCTTATTTACCTTCCTGAGAGAAAGTCTTTCTAAACACAGCTGGTTTTAAGAGCAGAC
AAGGAGCTTTTTGTAGAATACACAGATAGTCATCTTCGCTGACGGCAAGCAACGTTTTCGATGGAATCTC
ATAATCCAAATACATCTTTCTAACTCCGGCTCTAAAAAAAGCCTGTACGTTCTTGCACAAGTACCGTATC
CTGGGGCGACCTTTATGATAGCCGTATATCCCTAAGTTCTTATCCGCAGCGATCAATACGTTGGCCTTGC
TACCGGGGTGCGATTTGAAAGTGGTGACAAATGCAAAGAAATACAAAGGTTTTCCTTCATATCTGATGGC
CTCGTCTGCCGGGATTGAGTTAACCAATTCAGGATTGCAGATATGTATAACTCTGTCGCCCAGTCTACCA
GGCATTCCGTTAAAGGTCCAGGTAGATCCGTGCATATTCTTCCTATACTCCATAAGACTCTGAAACGTTT
TACTGTTTCTCAAGAACTCTCGAACAGAGTCTTCCATGGCCACGCCGTACGGCACTGACTTTTCATAATA
TATGCAGTCACATCTAGACAGACCCTCCTCCATAAACTGTTTCAAATCCGAGGCGGCGAAATACAGCTCG
TGTTTAGAGTCCCGGTAATTATGCAGAAGCACCCATTTATTTTCACACAGGAGAACCACCATGTGTTTAT
ACAGAGCCGCGGGCGTCTCTGAACCGACAATTCCAAGGACAATCATCCATCCGGGTGGCAGTGGAAACAT
CTCCCTCAAGGTAGGTATATGATTATACCCCAATTTCTCTTCTGACATGATATACACCCTGTGTTTGGCA
GGCCAACCGATACTTAAATAACAGTTGCTATTTCTCAACACGTAGCTCTGCAGTAATTCCTTGAAGTAAG
TTAATTTACTCAGAGGACCGATAGAGGTGACACTTCGCCGGAGGTAAGTCCTCCGGCGTCTACCGCCCAT
AAACACAGTGGGTGGTCTAGTCACTATTGGAAGGAATGGACCCTCGTGTTCTTCCATGTTGAATGTGTCC
GGAATCCATCTTCTGTATGGAATGTCGGCAAGCAATCTCTTGGCTTGGCGATAGTCAGGATTAAAAAATA
CTGAGGAGTACGTCTTGGAACCGGTCTTTCTTACTCCGTGACAGTTTTGGACATCGTTGTCGCTGTCTGT
ATCCGACAGTTCGGTTAATTCCGAATCGTCGTCATCCTGGTATCCCTTCCAAAGTCCTTGCAACTTTTCG
CCTTTCTTGGTTCCGCTGCTCGAACCTCCAGACGCATCCTGCCGTGTGGAATCCGCAGCCGTCACACACA
TACCGCAAGTCACGCCTTCGGACTTCATGTTATGAATACGCGCACTTTTCCGCGGAACGTGAATTGCGAC
GTCTGAGCATTTCTCCTCTTCCCGCACCCGGCCATCCTCTGAAATCCCAATTTCACAGTGCATACGTTTA
TTTTGTCGAATGGCGCATGCATTATCCGTGACGTTTGACGCGCAGTCATTCGACATCTCCTGTGTTTTAA
TGTTCCCATCCACTGCAAACATGGAGAATTCTCCGTTCATTTGTTGCTTAAACCCTTGTTGTAAATCAGC
CACAGTGGTACCTTGCTGCGAAGCTCCGATCTTCATGACGCAGTTGTCATTACAGCTGACAGAGGCTGCA
CTGGAAAGCACATCATCTTCTTCAGAAAACTCTAAATCCGCAATGGATATTTTACCCTCCGATGCATTCT
GCTGATGTGATTCCTCGAACTGCGCTAGAGAAGTTCCATAACAAGGATTGTCCATCTTTGACATGTTTTC
TCCCATAGACAGAAGGGCTGCCAATTTGGAAGGAAATCCTATATTTTCCCCTCGGTCATCATAGTCAAAG
TTTAATTTTTTTATTGCACGTAGGCTGGGGGTAGGCTTGCATACATCTTTATTCGGGGTTCCGTTATTTC
CAATCATTGAATGTGCAATTATTGTCGGGTTTCCTCCAGGCGAGGACAACTGAGGAGCACATCCATTACT
AAAACTTGTGTCCTGTATGCTCTCTCTGACGGACAAGGGGTTGTTTTCATCCACTGTACCGAGCAAACTG
TAGTGCGCTTTGAACGCTGTATTGGGACTGCAGATCTGTACCACGGGAATTGTTCCATTTCCTTCACATG
CGCCATGTTGTGGCACAGATGTGTAGGGCTGACCACTGGATAGAGTTAGTGGTAAAGCTGTATTGACGGC
TCCGTGGACATTCCCATTTTCCGGAAAACCATAGTTCTCCATTTTTGTTTCAGCATTTATATTGTTTAAC
AGATTTGTGCTCGTCCCGGTCACCCGCATCCAATCTTGATGTTCCGGATTCAATAGAGAAGATGCGACGT
TAGCGGTGCCACCTTGTTTATCGGAAATGGCCGCATCTACACACCCCACATGGCCATAAACATTCAACCC
GTTGCCCTTCATCAGATTAGGAGCGATTCCCGGTGTCGAAGAAACAACTTTTCCCTGGGAGCAGTTTTGA
GATACAATGTCTTGAACTTTACAGTATTGGTTCCATGGACTGTTATTATCCATATAATTCTCCATGCCTC
CCATTCCAAAATTAGCACCCCGATTATTTGATACCGCCCCCACCGGCTTGGAAGTAGAAGTGACAATCGC
ATCCATAGTAGTTTGTAACGCATTTATGCAGTTCATGGATGCGCTTAGTTGTGTCGCCTGTGAGTTGTTC
ATATTCTGTGTTTCGCACACAGGAGTGAAACCTGGCGTATTTACATACGCACATGATTGGAGAGCAGCCC
CCTGATAGAAACCGTCGCTAGACCCAGAGACATAAGGTTGGGCATGCGAGACCTGTTGTGCCTTGTTGAC
AACTGAATTAGTTCTGTTATTCGGAGGATTAGGGGGGTTCCGTTTCAGAGTCCAGGATTGCCCGCCGGGT
GTAGTCAGTATCCATTCATCGCCAGATGCCGTAGTGATCTCATAAGACTTAGACCCGTTTACAGAAGATT
GATTATGGACAGACTGATATTCCCCGGGTCTTATACCGGCATTTCCCGTAGTAATTTGGGAAGCTGAAAT
AGAGGGTGGCCCCACAGTTTTATTTGTCTGATATTTACCCTGTGAGGTAGCGGTCATGCATGGATGCATA
CCTACAAGGGATTTAAGTTGAGGCTGTTGGACAGGCGGTTGAGCATTAACATACAAGGAATGGTCTGCAA
ATGACATCTCCCCCATCGAATGACCATGTGATTTGATAATTGATCTAGGTTTGATGGGATTGATCATATT
ATTGCTATAGACATAATTCTGACCCTGCATCGGCGGGGAAATGGGTTGAAAGGTCATCTGAGTGGGTTGA
ACATTGATTTGATTGTTGATGCTTTCCAGCGAGAGGCCCGTCAGAGTCGACAGTGATTCGCGGTTTTGAT
CCCGTACGCCATTGGAAAACTGCGACTGTGTCGTCATCACTCCAGTATGACCCGCCGATGTCGTTGATTG
GACTGACATTTCAACGTGCGGAGATTGCGTAAAATGATGTCCAGCTGCGATGTTTTCGTCACACGTGGAC
GAGATTGCATTGTCCGACAGAAGTTCCGCCGGATCCATACTGAGAATTTGTTGCCATAACAAATCTTCCA
GATTTGAAGACATCTAGAGGTGACAAGCCAGGGGAATTACCTTATTTTCCGTATACAACTATAAAAATCT
TGGAAGGCACAAACGGTATGTTTTCCATAATAAATCCAAGTGATGATTTTTGGACTAAGGACAAATATAT
CATGTTGACTATCAAAGGCCCCGTGGAGTGGGAGGCAGAAATCCCTGGAATATCTACGGATTTTTTTTGC
AAATTCTCTAACGTGCCCGTGCCACATTTTAGAGATATGCACTCACCGGGAGCGCCCGATATTAAATGGA
TAACTGCATGTACCAAAATGATCGATAAGCTTGATATCGAATTCCTGCAGCCCGGGGGATCCACTAGTTC
TAGAGCGGCCGCCACCGCGGTGGAGCTCCAATTCGCCCTATAGTGAGTCGTATTACAATTCACTGGCCGT
CGTTTTACAACGTCGTGACTGGGAAAACCCTGGCGTTACCCAACTTAATCGCCTTGCAGCACATCCCCCT
TTCGCCAGCTGGCGTAATAGCGAAGAGGCCCGCACCGATCGCCCTTCCCAACAGTTGCGCAGCCTGAATG
GCGAATGGAAATTGTAAGCGTTAATATTTTGTTAAAATTCGCGTTAAATTTTTGTTAAATCAGCTCATTT
TTTAACCAATAGGCCGAAATCGGCAAAATCCCTTATAAATCAAAAGAATAGACCGAGATAGGGT
[37 nt withheld, positions 4755-4791]
AAAGAACGTGGACTCCAACGTCAAAGG
[49 nt withheld, positions 4819-4867]
T
[91 nt withheld, positions 4869-4959]
G
[124 nt withheld, positions 4961-5084]
CAGGTGGCACTTTTCGGGGAAATGTGCGCGGAACCCCTATTTGTTTATTTTTCTAAATACATTCAAATAT
GTATCCGCTCATGGGTGATGCTGCCAACTTACTGATTTAGTGTATGATGGTGTTTTTGAGGTGCTCCAGT
GGCTTCTGTTTCTATCAGCTGTCCCTCCTGTTCAGCTACTGACGGGGTGGTGCGTAACGGCAAAAGCACC
GCCGGACATCAGCGCTATCTCTGCTCTCACTGCCGTAAAACATGGCAACTGCAGTTCACTTACACCGCTT
CTCAACCCGGTACGCACCAGAAAATCATTGATATGGCCATGAATGGCGTTGGATGCCGGGCAACAGCCCG
CATTATGGGCGTTGGCCTCAACACGATTTTACGTCACTTAAAAAACTCAGGCCGCAGTCGGTAACCTCGC
GCATACAGCCGGGCAGTGACGTCATCGTCTGCGCGGAAATGGACGAACAGTGGGGCTATGTCGGGGCTAA
ATCGCGCCAGCGCTGGCTGTTTTACGCGTATGACAGTCTCCGGAAGACGGTTGTTGCGCACGTATTCGGT
GAACGCACTATGGCGACGCTGGGGCGTCTTATGAGCCTGCTGTCACCCTTTGACGTGGTGATATGGATGA
CGGATGGCTGGCCGCTGTATGAATCCCGCCTGAAGGGAAAGCTGCACGTAATCAGCAAGCGATATACGCA
GCGAATTGAGCGGCATAACCTGAATCTGAGGCAGCACCTGGCACGGCTGGGACGGAAGTCGCTGTCGTTC
TCAAAATCGGTGGAGCTGCATGACAAAGTCATCGGGCATTATCTGAACATAAAACACTATCAATAAGTTG
GAGTCATTACCCGCTCATGAGACAATAACCCTGATAAATGCTTCAATAATATTGAAAAAGGAAGAGTATG
AGTATTCAACATTTCCGTGTCGCCCTTATTCCCTTTTTTGCGGCATTTTGCCTTCCTGTTTTTGCTCACC
CAGAAACGCTGGTGAAAGTAAAAGATGCTGAAGATCAGTTGGGTGCACGAGTGGGTTACATCGAACTGGA
TCTCAACAGCGGTAAGATCCTTGAGAGTTTTCGCCCCGAAGAACGTTTTCCAATGATGAGCACTTTTAAA
GTTCTGCTATGTGGCGCGGTATTATCCCGTATTGACGCCGGGCAAGAGCAACTCGGTCGCCGCATACACT
ATTCTCAGAATGACTTGGTTGAGTACTCACCAGTCACAGAAAAGCATCTTACGGATGGCATGACAGTAAG
AGAATTATGCAGTGCTGCCATAACCATGAGTGATAACACTGCGGCCAACTTACTTCTGACAACGATCGGA
GGACCGAAGGAGCTAACCGCTTTTTTGCACAACATGGGGGATCATGTAACTCGCCTTGATCGTTGGGAAC
CGGAGCTGAATGAAGCCATACCAAACGACGAGCGTGACACCACGATGCCTGTAGCAATGGCAACAACGTT
GCGCAAACTATTAACTGGCGAACTACTTACTCTAGCTTCCCGGCAACAATTAATAGACTGGATGGAGGCG
GATAAAGTTGCAGGACCACTTCTGCGCTCGGCCCTTCCGGCTGGCTGGTTTATTGCTGATAAATCTGGAG
CCGGTGAGCGTGGGTCTCGCGGTATCATTGCAGCACTGGGGCCAGATGGTAAGCCCTCCCGTATCGTAGT
TATCTACACGACGGGGAGTCAGGCAACTATGGATGAACGAAATAGACAGATCGCTGAGATAGGTGCCTCA
CTGATTAAGCATTGGTAACTGTCAGACCAAGTTTACTCATATATACTTTAGATTGATTTAAAACTTCATT
TTTAATTTAAAAGGATCTAGGTGAAGATCCTTTTTGATAATCTCATGACCAAAATCCCTTAACGTGAGTT
TTCGTTCCACTGAGCGTCAGACCCCGTAGAAAAGATCAAAGGATCTTCTTGAGATCCTTTTTTTCTGCGC
GTAATCTGCTGCTTGCAAACAAAAAAACCACCGCTACCAGCGGTGGTTTGTTTGCCGGATCAAGAGCTAC
CAACTCTTTTTCCGAAGGTAACTGGCTTCAGCAGAGCGCAGATACCAAATACTGTTCTTCTAGTGTAGCC
GTAGTTAGGCCACCACTTCAAGAACTCTGTAGCACCGCCTACATACCTCGCTCTGCTAATCCTGTTACCA
GTGGCTGCTGCCAGTGGCGATAAGTCGTGTCTTACCGGGTTGGACTCAAGACGATAGTTACCGGATAAGG
CGCAGCGGTCGGGCTGAACGGGGGGTTCGTGCACACAGCCCAGCTTGGAGCGAACGACCTACACCGAACT
GAGATACCTACAGCGTGAGCTATGAGAAAGCGCCACGCTTCCCGAAGGGAGAAAGGCGGACAGGTATCCG
GTAAGCGGCAGGGTCGGAACAGGAGAGCGCACGAGGGAGCTTCCAGGGGGAAACGCCTGGTATCTTTATA
GTCCTGTCGGGTTTCGCCACCTCTGACTTGAGCGTCGATTTTTGTGATGCTCGTCAGGGGGGCGGAGCCT
ATGGAAAAACGCCAGCAACGCGGCCTTTTTACGGTTCCTGGCCTTTTGCTGGCCTTTTGCTCACATGTTC
TTTCCTGCGTTATCCCCTGATTCTGTGGATAACCGTATTACCGCCTTTGAGTGAGCTGATACCGCTCGCC
GCAGCCGAACGACCGAGCGCAGCGAGTCAGTGAGCGAGGAAGCGGAAGAGCGCCCAATACGCAAACCGCC
TCTCCCCGCGCGTTGGCCGATTCATTAATGCAGCTGGCACGACAGGTTTCCCGACTGGAAAGCGGGCAGT
GAGCGCAACGCAATTAATGTGAGTTAGCTCACTCATTAGGCACCCCAGGCTTTACACTTTATGCTTCCGG
CTCGTATGTTGTGTGGAATTGTGAGCGGATAACAATTTCACACAGGAAACAGCTATGACCATGATTACGC
CAAGCTCGAAATTAACCCTCACTAAAGGGAACAAAAGCTGGTACCGGGCCCCCCCTCGAGGTCGACGGTA
TCGATTTATACCACCCCCCTCCCCCGTTTTATATCGTCGCAGATAAAAATGATCGCCCCAGACTTATCTC
CGAGTACGCTCCCCGACGACGATACGCCGCACGATCTTTCCACCCACGTGTGATTTTACAAGGCGGAGAT
TCAATACTACGTGTCTCAGTCACACACGGTAAACGAGTGTGAACGCGCCAGACGTTGCTCGTAGCCATAT
ATCATCTTTGGGAAGTCTCTAGTTGCATTAATTTCTTGTGGCTTTACATTCACGCGAATGTTTCCGGATG
CAAACCGCTCTATTATGCTCTCCCGTCCTCGTAGGATCTGTCTCCCGTTTCTCCTCCTGTAGATCTTATC
TAACACCATCTTCCTTTCTGTCCTCTTCCTCCCGCGCATACGCATTTTCGCAAGACTAAGACGGAGAACG
GCGAACGCAACGCTAAGCGCTATGAGACCGCCGAGACGTTCTGCGCCGATACTCGTGTGCGCGATTTCCA
TGGCGACAGCCCTGTCGAATGCTACGGTCCACCGAGATGCGGGAACCGTGGAATCCACACCGCCGCCGGA
CGACGAAGACAACTATACCGCAAAATACTATGACGACAGCATTTATTTTAACATTTACGACGGTACAAAT
CCTACGCCCAGAAGACGAACGCTACCCGAAATCATCTCTAAATTTTCTACCTCCGAAATGTCACGTCTAG
GAGGCCTTAAAGCTTTTGTCCCCGTAGATTATACCCCAACTACTACCTTAGAAGATATAGAAGACCTCCT
GAACTACGCCATTTGCGATGATAACAGCTGCGGTTGTCTCATAGAGACAGAGGCACGGTAAGGATCTAGC
GTTTTATTTTATTTCATCTTGTTTCTTTACCACGCGCTCATTCTCCCGGACACCGATGTCGGAATCCGCC
GAGATAACAAATAAATGAATATATAATAATCATATCTAATTCCCCGCAGCATCATGTTCGGAGATATCAT
AATCTGCGTTCCCCTCTCGGCCGAAAGCAGAGGAGTGAGAAATTTAAAAAGCAGAATAATGCCTATGGGT
CTATCACAGATTCTCTCTAGCGGCCTCGGCCTTCACTTCTCTCTGCTATATGGCGCTTTCGGGAGCAACT
ATAATAGTTTGGCCTATATGGAACGCCTGAAACCACTAACCGCGATGACGGCGATAGCTTTTTGTCCAAT
GACTAGTAAATTGGAGCTACGCCAGAACTACAGACTGGAAAAGGCTCGATGGTGAGTACTTGTACAAGTT
TTTGTGCCTTCCCGCCACGTCTCCTTTATCGACAAGGAAAGGCATGCATTGTGTATTTATTCACATAGAA
AAGCGTAAGATCCCCGCCGTATAAATATCCCGAATTCGCTAAAAAGAGTCCCATTTATACACCCCGCCCC
GCCCTCGGATGCACCTGTCACTCTAAAAATGTCGCAGCACTTCTCCTCCACCCTCCACTCCACCCCCTCT
TAGAAGACAGACCACACCCATGTACGCGCATACGTGTCAACCCCACACGCATACCTACATCCTTTCAGAG
CAGAAACTATGGGGCTGGAAGCCTTCGTAACAAGAAAATTTTTTCTCGTTCCTTGTATCTTGCCTCTTTG
TGCGGCACACATGTATTCATCCACTCAAAATCCAGCGAACTGATCGTCAATATCGAACTCTTGAAGATAC
AAAACCATGGCGGACAGACTATCAAAACGTTAACCTCGTTTGCGATCGTTCGAAAAGACAGCGACGGGCA
AGATTGGGAAACCTGCACGCGCTTCGCGTCCGTTAGCATAGAGGACATATTGAGGTCTAAACCTGCCGCC
AATGGCACATGTTGTCCTCCCCGAGACGTGCACCATGATCGTCCTACGTTACAATCTTCTAACTCATGGA
CTCGGACTGAGTATTTCGAACCGTGGCAGGACGTCGTTGACGCATACGTCCCTATAAACGATAATCATTG
TCCAAACGATAGCTACGTCGTGTGAGTGATTCATGCCAATTTTAATAAAAAACTCCATCTATGTTTTTTA
TTGGTTTTGCTACATAGCAGTGGAACACAATTCTGAAATTCTAATTTCGAAATTCGCTTTTTTTTTCGTC
AGATTTCAAACCCTGCAAGGTCACGAATGGTGTTCACGTTTGAATAAGAACGACACGAAGAATTATTTAT
CTTCTGTACTGTAAGTAAACTTATTTTCTCTTCTTTGAACGTAAGTTGGAGTTTATACTATCTGCGATGT
ATCGTTTGAAAGAGTTTATATTTGAGATTTCTTAACTTGTGTTTCTCACAGAGCGTTTAAAAATGCACTG
TACGAAACTGAGGAACTGATGGAAACCATCGGAATGCGACTTGCCTCACAAATATTGTCACTGGTCGGAC
AGCGAGGAACATCTATACGGTGAGTTTAAATAATAGGGGATTGGTAGGAGCGAATTTTTTTTTTAGTAAC
CAGTTATATTAATTTATTTTTTTCGCTTTTTTCGGTTATGCACAGCAACATAGATCCGGCCATCGTAAGC
GCATTGTGGCACTCTTTGCCAGAAAAACTGACAACGACTAATATAAAATACGATATAGCCAGTCCGACAC
ATATGAGTCCCGCATTATGGTGAGCGCTGTTAAACTATGAATCTAAATGTAGAGTTTTTTTTTACGTTTA
ATTTCACTTTCTTTGGATTAGAAGACGAAAGGCCATAATTAAACAAATGACTTTTCCAGAGTTTTTTTTT
ATATTTATGCAGTTTTTCTTAATCCGCAGCACCATCTTTATACAGACCGGAACTTCAAAACAACGTTTCA
GAAATGCGGGACTACTGATGGTTAACAACATCTTCACTGTGCAAGCGAGATATAGTAAACAAAATATGTT
CGAAAAAAAAATATATGGATATGAACACCTCGGACAAGCTTTATGCGAGGGTGGGCACGTATTTTACAAC
CCGAGAGATGTATACTTTCAGAACATCAAAATGGCAGCTACAGAACCTACTGTCGTGAGAACCTGACCGT
TATTTGCGCGCGTTTGGATGTACACGGCCTCGGACTTCTATATTTTCCTGTGATGTTTACATGTGGACTT
GTACACTTTATGGATGTAGATAACGATAACCCCCGATAAACCTGTTTTTTGGAACGCATGTAATAGTGCG
TTATCGACCATGTGTATAGTCGATTGTATATTTAGTTGTAAATATTCATACTATATTTAAATGAACATAA
AAAAATCATTGTTTAAATAACAAACTATTGCTGCTAGATAATTATGCATTTCGTGGCTGTGTATATTTTA
ACACATTTCCATGCATATCCTGGAGTGGCTGCGCTACCGTTTTTTAGCACGTTACCGAAGATTACTTCGT
GTTGTGATCACTATGTCGTTCTTAATTCACTGAGTTCTGTATCTTCCTCGACTCCGACCTGCCTAGACGG
TGAAATGTAAGTGTCGTTCTATCTACTCGGGGAAAATGTCACCACGGGTAAACTTGAATGATTAATACAC
CATTTTCTCGTGTGTGCGTGTATGTGGATGTATACGCGTATAGTATGCGTAATAACACAGGACATCGCCG
GTTAATCTATAACTTGATATTTGTTCAGTCTGTTTCAAAATGCAGGCCAGAAATTTTGTCGACCTTTCAC
GGACAATAGAACAATTGTATATACTATGCAAGACCAAGTTCAAAGACCCTGGTCCGTAACATGGATGGAT
TTCAATCTAGTCATTAGGTATTAATTCATATGCGAATCATTTTATTTCCACTATGTTTGTTTCTTTGTTT
TCATCCGTACTTATATAAATTGCAGGTAGGCCTACTATAAAATTTCATATGTCTTTTTTTTTTGCTTTTT
TTTAAGTGACTACGGAAGAGCTGTGATAGAAAATTTAACCGAAAGTGCTATGTCAGCACACAAAAACGGG
CCAAGATATCTACAGATGGAAACGTTTATATCGGATTTATTCCGGTATGAATGTCATCGAGATAATCGTT
ATGTTTTAGAGAAAAAACTACAAATGTTTTATCCGACTACTCATATGAACGAATTACTTTTTTAT
